>Addgene plasmid #166737 | Venus-Bik-pEGFP-C1 | addgene full sequence | sequence record 328826 | Addgene NGS Result
CTTTCCTGCGTTATCCCCTGATTCTGTGGATAACCGTATTACCGCCATGCATTAGTTATTAATAGTAATC
AATTACGGGGTCATTAGTTCATAGCCCATATATGGAGTTCCGCGTTACATAACTTACGGTAAATGGCCCG
CCTGGCTGACCGCCCAACGACCCCCGCCCATTGACGTCAATAATGACGTATGTTCCCATAGTAACGCCAA
TAGGGACTTTCCATTGACGTCAATGGGTGGAGTATTTACGGTAAACTGCCCACTTGGCAGTACATCAAGT
GTATCATATGCCAAGTACGCCCCCTATTGACGTCAATGACGGTAAATGGCCCGCCTGGCATTATGCCCAG
TACATGACCTTATGGGACTTTCCTACTTGGCAGTACATCTACGTATTAGTCATCGCTATTACCATGGTGA
TGCGGTTTTGGCAGTACATCAATGGGCGTGGATAGCGGTTTGACTCACGGGGATTTCCAAGTCTCCACCC
CATTGACGTCAATGGGAGTTTGTTTTGGCACCAAAATCAACGGGACTTTCCAAAATGTCGTAACAACTCC
GCCCCATTGACGCAAATGGGCGGTAGGCGTGTACGGTGGGAGGTCTATATAAGCAGAGCTGGTTTAGTGA
ACCGTCAGATCCGCTAGCGCTACCGGTCGCCACCATGGTGAGCAAGGGCGAGGAGCTGTTCACCGGGGTG
GTGCCCATCCTGGTCGAGCTGGACGGCGACGTAAACGGCCACAAGTTCAGCGTGTCCGGCGAGGGCGAGG
GCGATGCCACCTACGGCAAGCTGACCCTGAAGCTGATCTGCACCACCGGCAAGCTGCCCGTGCCCTGGCC
CACCCTCGTGACCACCCTGGGCTACGGCCTGCAGTGCTTCGCCCGCTACCCCGACCACATGAAGCAGCAC
GACTTCTTCAAGTCCGCCATGCCCGAAGGCTACGTCCAGGAGCGCACCATCTTCTTCAAGGACGACGGCA
ACTACAAGACCCGCGCCGAGGTGAAGTTCGAGGGCGACACCCTGGTGAACCGCATCGAGCTGAAGGGCAT
CGACTTCAAGGAGGACGGCAACATCCTGGGGCACAAGCTGGAGTACAACTACAACAGCCACAACGTCTAT
ATCACCGCCGACAAGCAGAAGAACGGCATCAAGGCCAACTTCAAGATCCGCCACAACATCGAGGACGGCG
GCGTGCAGCTCGCCGACCACTACCAGCAGAACACCCCCATCGGCGACGGCCCCGTGCTGCTGCCCGACAA
CCACTACCTGAGCTACCAGTCCGCCCTGAGCAAAGACCCCAACGAGAAGCGCGATCACATGGTCCTGCTG
GAACGCGTGACCGCCGCCGGGATCACTCTCGGCATGGACGAGCTGTACAAGTCTGGACTCAGATCCCGAG
GAGGCATGTCTGAAGTAAGACCCCTCTCCAGAGACATCTTGATGGAGACCCTCCTGTATGAGCAGCTCCT
GGAACCCCCGACCATGGAGGTTCTTGGCATGACTGACTCTGAAGAGGACCTGGACCCTATGGAGGACTTC
GATTCTTTGGAATGCATGGAGGGCAGTGACGCATTGGCCCTGCGGCTGGCCTGCATCGGGGACGAGATGG
ACGTGAGCCTCAGGGCCCCGCGCCTGGCCCAGCTCTCCGAGGTGGCCATGCACAGCCTGGGTCTGGCTTT
CATCTACGACCAGACTGAGGACATCAGGGATGTTCTTAGAAGTTTCATGGACGGTTTCACCACACTTAAG
GAGAACATAATGAGGTTCTGGAGATCCCCGAACCCCGGGTCCTGGGTGTCCTGCGAACAGGTGCTGCTGG
CGCTGCTGCTGCTGCTGGCGCTGCTGCTGCCGCTGCTCAGCGGGGGCCTGCACCTGCTGCTCAAGTGACT
CGAGCTCAAGCTTCGAATTCTGCAGTCGACGGTACCGCGGGCCCGGGATCCACCGGATCTAGATAACTGA
TCATAATCAGCCATACCACATTTGTAGAGGTTTTACTTGCTTTAAAAAACCTCCCACACCTCCCCCTGAA
CCTGAAACATAAAATGAATGCAATTGTTGTTGTTAACTTGTTTATTGCAGCTTATAATGGTTACAAATAA
AGCAATAGCATCACAAATTTCACAAATAAAGCATTTTTTTCACTGCATTCTAGTTGTGGTTTGTCCAAAC
TCATCAATGTATCTTAAGGCGTAAATTGTAAGCGTTAATATTTTGTTAAAATTCGCGTTAAATTTTTGTT
AAATCAGCTCATTTTTTAACCAATAGGCCGAAATCGGCAAAATCCCTTATAAATCAAAAGAATAGACCGA
GATAGGGT
[37 nt withheld, positions 2319-2355]
AAAGAACGTGGACTCCAACGTCAAAGG
[49 nt withheld, positions 2383-2431]
T
[91 nt withheld, positions 2433-2523]
G
[124 nt withheld, positions 2525-2648]
CAGGTGGCACTTTTCGGGGAAATGTGCGCGGAACCCCTATTTGTTTATTTTTCTAAATACATTCAAATAT
GTATCCGCTCATGAGACAATAACCCTGATAAATGCTTCAATAATATTGAAAAAGGAAGAGTCCTGAGGCG
GAAAGAACCAGCTGTGGAATGTGTGTCAGTTAGGGTGTGGAAAGTCCCCAGGCTCCCCAGCAGGCAGAAG
TATGCAAAGCATGCATCTCAATTAGTCAGCAACCAGGTGTGGAAAGTCCCCAGGCTCCCCAGCAGGCAGA
AGTATGCAAAGCATGCATCTCAATTAGTCAGCAACCATAGTCCCGCCCCTAACTCCGCCCATCCCGCCCC
TAACTCCGCCCAGTTCCGCCCATTCTCCGCCCCATGGCTGACTAATTTTTTTTATTTATGCAGAGGCCGA
GGCCGCCTCGGCCTCTGAGCTATTCCAGAAGTAGTGAGGAGGCTTTTTTGGAGGCCTAGGCTTTTGCAAA
GATCGATCAAGAGACAGGATGAGGATCGTTTCGCATGATTGAACAAGATGGATTGCACGCAGGTTCTCCG
GCCGCTTGGGTGGAGAGGCTATTCGGCTATGACTGGGCACAACAGACAATCGGCTGCTCTGATGCCGCCG
TGTTCCGGCTGTCAGCGCAGGGGCGCCCGGTTCTTTTTGTCAAGACCGACCTGTCCGGTGCCCTGAATGA
ACTGCAAGACGAGGCAGCGCGGCTATCGTGGCTGGCCACGACGGGCGTTCCTTGCGCAGCTGTGCTCGAC
GTTGTCACTGAAGCGGGAAGGGACTGGCTGCTATTGGGCGAAGTGCCGGGGCAGGATCTCCTGTCATCTC
ACCTTGCTCCTGCCGAGAAAGTATCCATCATGGCTGATGCAATGCGGCGGCTGCATACGCTTGATCCGGC
TACCTGCCCATTCGACCACCAAGCGAAACATCGCATCGAGCGAGCACGTACTCGGATGGAAGCCGGTCTT
GTCGATCAGGATGATCTGGACGAAGAGCATCAGGGGCTCGCGCCAGCCGAACTGTTCGCCAGGCTCAAGG
CGAGCATGCCCGACGGCGAGGATCTCGTCGTGACCCATGGCGATGCCTGCTTGCCGAATATCATGGTGGA
AAATGGCCGCTTTTCTGGATTCATCGACTGTGGCCGGCTGGGTGTGGCGGACCGCTATCAGGACATAGCG
TTGGCTACCCGTGATATTGCTGAAGAGCTTGGCGGCGAATGGGCTGACCGCTTCCTCGTGCTTTACGGTA
TCGCCGCTCCCGATTCGCAGCGCATCGCCTTCTATCGCCTTCTTGACGAGTTCTTCTGAGCGGGACTCTG
GGGTTCGAAATGACCGACCAAGCGACGCCCAACCTGCCATCACGAGATTTCGATTCCACCGCCGCCTTCT
ATGAAAGGTTGGGCTTCGGAATCGTTTTCCGGGACGCCGGCTGGATGATCCTCCAGCGCGGGGATCTCAT
GCTGGAGTTCTTCGCCCACCCTAGGGGGAGGCTAACTGAAACACGGAAGGAGACAATACCGGAAGGAACC
CGCGCTATGACGGCAATAAAAAGACAGAATAAAACGCACGGTGTTGGGTCGTTTGTTCATAAACGCGGGG
TTCGGTCCCAGGGCTGGCACTCTGTCGATACCCCACCGAGACCCCATTGGGGCCAATACGCCCGCGTTTC
TTCCTTTTCCCCACCCCACCCCCCAAGTTCGGGTGAAGGCCCAGGGCTCGCAGCCAACGTCGGGGCGGCA
GGCCCTGCCATAGCCTCAGGTTACTCATATATACTTTAGATTGATTTAAAACTTCATTTTTAATTTAAAA
GGATCTAGGTGAAGATCCTTTTTGATAATCTCATGACCAAAATCCCTTAACGTGAGTTTTCGTTCCACTG
AGCGTCAGACCCCGTAGAAAAGATCAAAGGATCTTCTTGAGATCCTTTTTTTCTGCGCGTAATCTGCTGC
TTGCAAACAAAAAAACCACCGCTACCAGCGGTGGTTTGTTTGCCGGATCAAGAGCTACCAACTCTTTTTC
CGAAGGTAACTGGCTTCAGCAGAGCGCAGATACCAAATACTGTTCTTCTAGTGTAGCCGTAGTTAGGCCA
CCACTTCAAGAACTCTGTATCACCGCCTACATACCTCGCTCTGCTAATCCTGTTACCAGTGGCTGCTGCC
AGTGGCGATAAGTCGTGTCTTACCGGGTTGGACTCAAGACGATAGTTACCGGATAAGGCGCAGCGGTCGG
GCTGAACGGGGGGTTCGTGCACACAGCCCAGCTTGGAGCGAACGACCTACACCGAACTGAGATACCTACA
GCGTGAGCTATGAGAAAGCGCCACGCTTCCCGAAGGGAGAAAGGCGGACAGGTATCCGGTAAGCGGCAGG
GTCGGAACAGGAGAGCGCACGAGGGAGCTTCCAGGGGGAAACGCCTGGTATCTTTATAGTCCTGTCGGGT
TTCGCCACCTCTGACTTGAGCGTCGATTTTTGTGATGCTCGTCAGGGGGGCGGAGCCTATGGAAAAACGC
CAGCAACGCGGCCTTTTTACGGTTCCTGGCCTTTTGCTGGCCTTTTGCTCACATGTT
Features (pLannotate 1.2.2; 16 found; start..end, strand, type, name):
      1..45      +  rep_origin     RSF ori (fragment): Plasmids containing the RSF 1030 origin of replication can be propagated in E. coli cells that contain additional plasmids with compatible origins.
    113..416     +  enhancer       CMV enhancer: human cytomegalovirus immediate early enhancer
    417..620     +  promoter       CMV promoter: human cytomegalovirus (CMV) immediate early promoter
    665..1381    +  CDS            Venus: Venus is a basic (constitutively fluorescent) yellow fluorescent protein published in 2002, derived from Aequorea victoria. It is reported to be a rapidly-maturing weak dimer with moderate acid sensitivity.
   1406..1885    +  CDS            BIK: BIK_HUMAN - Also known as NBK. Experimental evidence at protein level: Swiss-Prot protein existence level 1. Accelerates programmed cell death. Association to the apoptosis repressors Bcl-X(L), BHRF1, Bcl-2 or its adenovirus homolog E1B 19k protein suppresses this death-promoting activity. Does not interact with BAX. From Homo sapiens (Human).
   1889..1941    +  misc_feature   MCS: multiple cloning site
   1958..2042    +  CDS            large T antigen (fragment): large T antigen from SV40 (simian virus 40)
   2065..2186    +  polyA_signal   SV40 poly(A) signal: SV40 polyadenylation signal
   2220..2648    -  rep_origin     f1 ori (sequence partly withheld): f1 bacteriophage origin of replication; arrow indicates direction of (+) strand synthesis
   2675..2779    +  promoter       AmpR promoter: bla
   2781..3138    +  promoter       SV40 promoter: SV40 enhancer and early promoter
   3173..3967    +  CDS            NeoR/KanR: aminoglycoside phosphotransferase from Tn5; aph(3')-II (or nptII); confers resistance to neomycin, kanamycin, and G418 (Geneticin®)
   3988..4140    +  CDS            ble (fragment): BLE_KLEPN - Experimental evidence at protein level: Swiss-Prot protein existence level 1. Binding protein with a strong affinity to the bleomycin family of antibiotics. Binds to CL990; an antimitotic-antibiotic compound. From Klebsiella pneumoniae.
   4199..4246    +  polyA_signal   HSV TK poly(A) signal: herpes simplex virus thymidine kinase polyadenylation signal (Cole and Stacy, 1985)
   4337..4353    -  polyA_signal   bGH poly(A) signal (fragment): bovine growth hormone polyadenylation signal
   4575..5163    +  rep_origin     ori: high-copy-number ColE1/pMB1/pBR322/pUC origin of replication
