[The description below was written by a language model from this plasmid's Addgene catalogue record and pLannotate feature annotations shown in this document.]
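Description:
Venus-Bik-pEGFP-C1 is a mammalian expression plasmid of about 5.2 kb built on the pEGFP-C1 backbone, in which the original fluorescent protein has been replaced by the yellow fluorescent protein Venus. It is maintained in E. coli at high copy through a ColE1/pUC-type origin and also carries an f1 phage origin. A single NeoR/KanR (Tn5 aminoglycoside phosphotransferase) gene serves both hosts. A bacterial bla-type promoter drives it for kanamycin selection in bacteria, while the adjacent SV40 enhancer/early promoter, paired with an HSV TK polyadenylation signal, drives it for G418 selection of transfected mammalian cells. Several short annotated fragments (RSF ori, ble, SV40 large T antigen, bGH poly(A)) appear to be partial matches to backbone sequence rather than functional elements.

The payload is a fusion reading frame expressed from the human cytomegalovirus immediate early enhancer and promoter and terminated by the SV40 poly(A) signal. Venus sits at the N-terminus and is joined through an eight-residue flexible linker to human BIK (Bcl-2-interacting killer, also called NBK), a pro-apoptotic BH3-only member of the Bcl-2 family. The residual multiple cloning site lies just downstream of the BIK coding sequence. According to the depositor, this Venus differs from EYFP by the F46L, F64L, M153T, V163A and S175G substitutions and carries an additional F224R change to make it monomeric. The restriction sites used for cloning are not recorded.

Transfection yields the "VBik" fusion in live cells. The associated publication measured the affinities of BCL-2 family protein interactions in live cells and assessed the efficacy and specificity of inhibitors of those interactions.
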