Addgene plasmid #166737: Venus-Bik-pEGFP-C1
Purpose: Express Venus fused to the N-terminus of the Bcl-2 family protein, Bik
Depositing lab: David Andrews. Depositing organization: Sunnybrook Research Institute. Publication: Efficacy and specificity of inhibitors of BCL-2 family protein interactions assessed by affinity measurements in live cells. Osterlund EJ, Hirmiz N, Pemberton JM, Nougarede A, Liu Q, Leber B, Fang Q, Andrews DW. Sci Adv. 2022 Apr 22;8(16):eabm7375. doi: 10.1126/sciadv.abm7375. Epub 2022 Apr 20. PubMed 35442739.
Backbone
  Vector backbone: pEGFP-C1
  Vector type: Mammalian Expression
  Selectable markers: Neomycin (select with G418)
Growth in bacteria
  Bacterial resistance: Kanamycin, 50 μg/mL
  Growth temperature: 37°C
  Growth strain: DH5alpha
  Copy number: High Copy
Gene/Insert
  Gene/Insert name: Bik (alt name: Bcl-2-interacting killer, or Apoptosis inducer NBK)
  Species: H. sapiens (human)
  Entrez Gene: BIK (a.k.a. BIP1, BP4, NBK)
  Promoter: CMV
  Tag / fusion protein: Venus (N terminal on backbone)
  Cloning method: Restriction Enzyme; 5′ cloning site Unknown (unknown if destroyed); 3′ cloning site Unknown (unknown if destroyed)
  Sequencing primers: 5′ TGACGCAAATGGGCGGTAGG; 3′ TCGCCCTTTGACGTTGGAGTCCAC
Resource information
  A portion of this plasmid was derived from a plasmid made by: Bik sequence aligns with Homo sapiens BCL2 interacting killer (BIK), mRNA; NCBI Reference Sequence: NM_001197.5.
Terms and licenses: Academic/Nonprofit Terms; Industry Terms: Not Available to Industry
Depositor comments: Transfection of this plasmid will express "VBik" (Venus fused to the N-terminus of the BH3-only protein, Bik) in live cells. There is an 8 amino acid flexible linker between Venus and Bik proteins. When compared with EYFP, Venus fluorophore contains the following mutations: F46L, F64L, M153T, V163A and S175G. This Venus protein contains an F224R mutation to make it monomeric.
How to cite: Venus-Bik-pEGFP-C1 was a gift from David Andrews (Addgene plasmid # 166737 ; http://n2t.net/addgene:166737 ; RRID:Addgene_166737)
