>Addgene plasmid #166737 | Venus-Bik-pEGFP-C1 | depositor partial sequence | sequence record 323667 | full length Bik protein
ATGTCTGAAGTAAGACCCCTCTCCAGAGACATCTTGATGGAGACCCTCCTGTATGAGCAGCTCCTGGAAC
CCCCGACCATGGAGGTTCTTGGCATGACTGACTCTGAAGAGGACCTGGACCCTATGGAGGACTTCGATTC
TTTGGAATGCATGGAGGGCAGTGACGCATTGGCCCTGCGGCTGGCCTGCATCGGGGACGAGATGGACGTG
AGCCTCAGGGCCCCGCGCCTGGCCCAGCTCTCCGAGGTGGCCATGCACAGCCTGGGTCTGGCTTTCATCT
ACGACCAGACTGAGGACATCAGGGATGTTCTTAGAAGTTTCATGGACGGTTTCACCACACTTAAGGAGAA
CATAATGAGGTTCTGGAGATCCCCGAACCCCGGGTCCTGGGTGTCCTGCGAACAGGTGCTGCTGGCGCTG
CTGCTGCTGCTGGCGCTGCTGCTGCCGCTGCTCAGCGGGGGCCTGCACCTGCTGCTCAAGTGA
