>Addgene plasmid #166737 | Venus-Bik-pEGFP-C1 | depositor partial sequence | sequence record 323668 | Venus
ATGGTGAGCAAGGGCGAGGAGCTGTTCACCGGGGTGGTGCCCATCCTGGTCGAGCTGGACGGCGACGTAA
ACGGCCACAAGTTCAGCGTGTCCGGCGAGGGCGAGGGCGATGCCACCTACGGCAAGCTGACCCTGAAGCT
GATCTGCACCACCGGCAAGCTGCCCGTGCCCTGGCCCACCCTCGTGACCACCCTGGGCTACGGCCTGCAG
TGCTTCGCCCGCTACCCCGACCACATGAAGCAGCACGACTTCTTCAAGTCCGCCATGCCCGAAGGCTACG
TCCAGGAGCGCACCATCTTCTTCAAGGACGACGGCAACTACAAGACCCGCGCCGAGGTGAAGTTCGAGGG
CGACACCCTGGTGAACCGCATCGAGCTGAAGGGCATCGACTTCAAGGAGGACGGCAACATCCTGGGGCAC
AAGCTGGAGTACAACTACAACAGCCACAACGTCTATATCACCGCCGACAAGCAGAAGAACGGCATCAAGG
CCAACTTCAAGATCCGCCACAACATCGAGGACGGCGGCGTGCAGCTCGCCGACCACTACCAGCAGAACAC
CCCCATCGGCGACGGCCCCGTGCTGCTGCCCGACAACCACTACCTGAGCTACCAGTCCGCCCTGAGCAAA
GACCCCAACGAGAAGCGCGATCACATGGTCCTGCTGGAACGCGTGACCGCCGCCGGGATCACTCTCGGCA
TGGACGAGCTGTACAAG
